>Addgene plasmid #109608 | actc1b-mKate2-rab1bb | depositor full sequence | sequence record 206545 | Full Sequence
CCACCTAAATTGTAAGCGTTAATATTTTGTTAAAATTCGCGTTAAATTTTTGTTAAATCAGCTCATTTTT
TAACCAATAGGCCGAAATCGGCAAAATCCCTTATAAATCAAAAGAATAGACCGAGATAGGGT
[37 nt withheld, positions 133-169]
AAAGAACGTGGACTCCAACGTCAAAGG
[32 nt withheld, positions 197-228]
GCTGGCTAAGAACTCATCAGCCTCCCCGGTCCATCTACCCACGTACCAATGCACCAATTGGCCACAATGA
CGGCTACTACATGGTGCCATTCCTTCCTCTTTATAGGAATGGAGACTACCTCCTGTCCAACAAGGCTCTT
GGATACGAGTACGCCTACCTGTTGGACCCAGGTCATTGCACAACACCAGAAATGCCCTCTGATCTGCAAA
AGACGTGAATATCTGTTCAGACACCCATATCCACTCTGTTCCACACAGGTCAGAGGTTTGTCCAGGAGTT
CTTGACAGAGGTGTAAAAAGTACTCAAAAATTTTACTCAAGTGAAAGTACAAGTACTTAGGGAAAATTTT
ACTCAATTAAAAGTAAAAGTATCTGGCTAGAATCTTACTTGAGTAAAAGTAAAAAAGTACTCCATTAAAA
TTGTACTTGAGTATTAAGGAAGTAAAAGTAAAAGCAAGAAAGAAAACTAGAGATTCTTGTTTAAGCTTTT
AATCTCAAAAAACATTAAATGAAATGCATACAAGGTTTTATCCTGCTTTAGAACTGTTTGTATTTAATTA
TCAAACTATAAGACAGACAATCTAATGCCAGTACACGCTACTCAAAGTTGTAAAACCTCAGATTTAACTT
CAGTAGAAGCTGATTCTCAAAATTGTTAGTGTCAAGCCTAGCTCTTTTGGGGCTGAAAAGCAATCCTGCA
GTGCTGAAAAGCCTCTCACAGGCAGCCGATGCGGGAAGAGGTGTATTAGTCTTGATAGAGAGGCTGCAAA
TAGCAGGAAACGTGAGCAGAGACTCCCTGGTGTCTGAAACACAGGCCAGATGGGCCCTCGAGCAGGAAAC
AGCTATGACCATGATTACGCCAAGCTATCAACTTTGTATAGAAAAGTTGGCACGCGCAGATTCCGTGTGG
GCCTGGTAATATCTTACCATTTTAAGCTATTTTAAGATTAGGGAAAAAAATTAAATAAAACTACTTTAAA
ATTACTTTCCTTAAAAAGCAACATATTTATTTAGTTTTTGTTTAACTGGCTCAAGATTGTAATATTTTAC
TTTTACATGTTTTTTTTAAGTACCTAAATGTGTTCAAAAGTAAAGTATGTTATTGTTTTTTTTTTTTTAA
TGTTAGCTAAGCTTTAAATTGTAATATATTACTTTTAAAAGTGACTTTTTAAAAATGTAAATAAAAAAGT
AACTATAAATGTGTAATGCATGTTATTTCTGTGGGTTTTTTAATTTTCATCTCAACTGGGCTTACAATTT
TAACATAATAAAAATCAAATCAAATCAAATCAGGCCCTTATTTGTCACATACACTCTTGTATACTGAAAT
AAACTAAATGTTGAGAAAAATTTAAATACACCAAAATAACGCATACCTTTTTTGTAATTACCTAAGTAAA
ACATTTAGTTCCTTTTTTAAGTGACTCAAGATTGTAATCTATTAATTGTAAAAGATAAAACTAGTGATCA
ATCTGACGTGCTTCTATGCAGCCTGTGAGATTAATTGTGATGTTTAATTATTAAACAATTTAAATGGATC
AAACATTTCACATGTGCTTATTGTGTCCAACAAAACCAGCAGAAGCACTTAAAAATATTGCATGACAACA
TGAGTTTTTAATGTAAATTATATATACTTCCTAAACGAAGTTAATCATATTTTCTAAAATAATAATGTCA
TTGAAATATTTAAATAAATGATAANCTTTAGTTGATTCAACATAAAATTGAAAGCAATAAGGACTTTTTT
TTTTTTACAGCGGTGAAGCAAAAGCNTGNAAATAATCATATAAATATAATAAATAAATAAATAAAATAAT
GGTTCTTGGTGCAAATATGAACACTTTAAATAAATATAGAATAAATATGATCAATAAGTCATAACGACGT
GTTTTATGTTGATTATAATTTAAACATGTTTCTAACGCAAGTTTTAAAAACTGTTTTAAAGTATTATTTT
AAGTTATAAGATCAATTTGACTCAACATTTTGTAGTGAAAATATGTTGTGTAAAATTAATATAATATACA
CTATAAAAATGCAAGGTTCCACACAATTCATTCATGTTGTCCCAACACAAATCGATTAAGTTAACAAATA
TATGTGGATTGAACATAAAAAATTAAGTTGTCCCAATGAAATCTCAAGAATTGTGTTGTTTCAGCTCATT
TTAAATAAGTAGTTTTAACAAGTAAAAAATAACATATTTTTGAGTGTGTATATATATATATTTATATATT
ACAAAATATAATAATATAAAATGTAAAAGATATAAACCATGCTACATATATTTAAGAGCTATTTTGCACA
TTACTTTTTTGCAAGCCATTTGAGTGTTTTTTTACAAATATATATTAGCTAAATATACAATATCTTAAAT
ATACAATTAATCAGACATGCAAAAAATGCATTTAACCTACATAAAAATACATGATCAACATATGTTTTAT
GCTGATTACAACTAAATCAAACGTAATGAAATTAATTTATAAAAGCGATTTAAATATGTCAATATTTTAA
GTTAAAATCACTTGAAACCTACTATAAATGAACTTAAATTTAAAAAATCTCCTTTAATTCCAATGCAGCA
CTGTTGTTTTTTCAGCTGAGGACCCCCGGTGCAGATGGTTGGCCCCCGGCCCGCTATTCTAAGGAAGCCT
TTCTTAATTTTAGGGCGGCGCTGCATGCGCTCAGATCAGATTCACGGGTGGAGAGGGTTATTTTCTCTTT
TTTATTTTTTCTTGCCTGCTCATATTTGGGCCTGTGTGAACCCCAGGCTCCGCCTCGGCCCCCAGGAGCC
GCTCTTATTTAAAGGGGATCCTCGCCTTCAGTCTTCGTCCCAGTGGAAGCATCAGTCTTGTGATAACAAC
TTGGTGAGTCCTACAGACCAGCGCTCGACTCTAGGCTTTAAATGCATTGATTTCTCTGGATTAGCTACCG
GGAGAGTTTTAACTTTGCTTATTAGTCTTGTGCTTGAACTGCTAGGTTTAAAGAGGGTTTTCTCTAATGC
ATGCATGAAGCGACAGCTGAAAACCAGAAATAGAGCGTTTGTCCTCCTGTTAAACTCTAGCCTTTCTTTG
GCATTTGTCAGTCCGAGTCTTCAGCTGCCGGCAGGAGATTGGGTTTCAGTAACACTTGCTGAGCACAAAC
TACACGTGCTTCCTTCAGATTTAATTCATTATTAATCATTCTAGATTTAAATGATCTTCTTACTCATTGC
TGATTATTTTAGCCTTGCGGAGCAGATTAAATGAGCACGTGTTTATTAAGATTGATTTAAATATAATTAA
TATTTCACCACTGTAGTTTTAAAATTGCCTTCTAAGTCATGGTTGATTTTTAATAGGTATCGGCTCTAAT
TAGATTACTATTTTGGTTTTTAAATGTTATTTCTATTTCATTTGTAGGCTCGTTTTTAATGTGATTTTAT
TAGATTCTAGTTTTAAAATCATCTTTTAGCCTTACTGAGCAGACTGAATGAACATGTTTCATTAAGATTA
ACTTCATTATAGTTAATTATTTAATCATTCTAGTGGATTATAAATCAGCTCTATTTAAATTGATTGTCGT
GTTTATTTCTATTTGATTTTTGATTATTTTTTAAGGTCGTTTTTATGTGATTTTTCCCCGATTCTAATTT
TAAACTAATTGTTTGATTTTTATATGATTCGACTCTTTTTAAATGAATTGTTTTGCTTTTTTTATTGAGC
ATATATATATATTATACAATTTCAATCAACAATTGTTGTGCTTTTTAAATGTTGTTTCTATTTCATTTCT
AGGGTCGATTTTATTCGATTCTAGTTTTAAAATCGTGATTTCTAACTCCTAACCTTACTGAGCAGACTGA
ATGAACATGTTTCATCAAGATTAACTTCATTATAGTTAATTATTGAATCGGGCTAGTGGTTTATAAATCA
GCTCTATTATAAATTAATTGTCATCATTATTTCTATTTAATTTTTATTATTTTTTTAGGATTATTTTTAA
GGGATTTTTTTCACGTTCTAGTTTTAAACTCAATGCTCATTACTGCTCACCCTTGCTGAGCAGTCTTTCG
TTAAGATTAAATTAATTAATAACCCATTCTAGTTTTAAAACAGTGTCTTAAGGCATAGCTGATATTTTAC
AAGTTTACTATTTAATATATCTCCATTTCTTTTTTTAGGGTCGATTTCATCTGATTTGATTAATTTTTAT
TATCTTCACTAAGCTTTTTGTTCTAGGTTTTATTCTCAGTATTATTACTGTTATATTTGAACTGAATTTC
TCCTCATAGTTTATTCATTTTATTTATTTATTTTTTGTTTATTCGCTATTTTGTATTTTAGTTTTTAATT
AGAAATTTTATTAGAATCGTTTTGAACTAGTTTTTATGCACTCTAACATTAATATTAAATCATAACTATT
ATTTTTATTATAATTTATTTGTGTTTATCTTTTTGTGTAGCTTTCATGTGTTTTTATTTTAGTTTTATTA
TGTTTGCATTGAATTTTTTGGACTAGTTTATATAACGATATACAGAAAAGCCATGACAACAAATGTTTTT
ATAATACCTATTAAGTATAAGCTAATCAGATTTCCACTATTCTGTTCAAAGTTAACATTATTAGCCATTC
TGATGGATCATTTGACATTTGTCATATGTCTTTATGAACACTGCTCTTTCAGATGCCACTTTTAAAGCTG
TTTTTTACAGTAAATGAACGTTTATTATTATGACATTATTTCCTAAGGCCTCTAGAGTACAGCAGGATGT
GGCGTGTGCATTACTGTGTAATTATGCTGACTGTAAATGTGCATTTATAGACTGTCAGCATGTCTGACTG
TGCGCTGTTGTGATTTGTCCTGCACAGACCAAGGCAAGTTTGTACAAAAAAGCAGGCTGCCACCATGGTG
AGCGAGCTGATTAAGGAGAACATGCACATGAAGCTGTACATGGAGGGCACCGTGAACAACCACCACTTCA
AGTGCACATCCGAGGGCGAAGGCAAGCCCTACGAGGGCACCCAGACCATGAGAATCAAGGCGGTCGAGGG
CGGCCCTCTCCCCTTCGCCTTCGACATCCTGGCTACCAGCTTCATGTACGGCAGCAAAACCTTCATCAAC
CACACCCAGGGCATCCCCGACTTCTTTAAGCAGTCCTTCCCCGAGGGCTTCACATGGGAGAGAGTCACCA
CATACGAAGACGGGGGCGTGCTGACCGCTACCCAGGACACCAGCCTCCAGGACGGCTGCCTCATCTACAA
CGTCAAGATCAGAGGGGTGAACTTCCCATCCAACGGCCCTGTGATGCAGAAGAAAACACTCGGCTGGGAG
GCCTCCACCGAGACCCTGTACCCCGCTGACGGCGGCCTGGAAGGCAGAGCCGACATGGCCCTGAAGCTCG
TGGGCGGGGGCCACCTGATCTGCAACTTGAAGACCACATACAGATCCAAGAAACCCGCTAAGAACCTCAA
GATGCCCGGCGTCTACTATGTGGACAGAAGACTGGAAAGAATCAAGGAGGCCGACAAAGAGACCTACGTC
GAGCAGCACGAGGTGGCTGTGGCCAGATACTGCGACCTCCCTAGCAAACTGGGGCACAGAGACCCAGCTT
TCTTGTACAAAGTGGTGAACCCTGAATATGACTACTTATTCAAGCTTCTTCTGATTGGAGATTCTGGAGT
GGGAAAATCCTGCATTTTGTTGCGTTTTGCTGACGACACCTACACGGAGAGTTTCATCAGCACAATTGGA
GTGGATTTTAAGATCCGAACCATTGAGTTGGATGGAAAAACTATTAAACTGCAAATATGGGACACGGCTG
GACAGGAGAGATTCCGCACTATTACATCCAGCTACTACAGGGGCGCTCATGGGATCATCGTTGTATATGA
TGTTACAGATCAGGAATCCTACAACAATGTGAAACAGTGGCTAAAGGAAATCGATCGCTATGCGAGTGAA
AATGTCAACAAACTGCTTGTTGGAAATAAGTGTGACCTGACTACAAAAAAGGTTGTGGACTACACTACAG
CTAAGGAATTTGCTGACTCTCTTGGCATCCCTTTCCTTGAGACGAGTGCCAAAAATGCCACAAACGTGGA
GCAGGCCTTCATGACCATGGCAGAGGAGATAAAGAAGCGCATGAGACCAGGAGCTTCAGGGGGCTCTGAG
AAACCTGACCTTAAAATCGAAAGCACCCCGGTGCAACAGTCAGGCGGCGGCTGCTGTTAGAAAACTCTTG
TTTTCCAACTTTATTATACATAGTTGATAATTCACTGGCCGTCGTTTTACGGTACCATCGATGATGATCC
AGACATGATAAGATACATTGATGAGTTTGGACAAACCACAACTAGAATGCAGTGAAAAAAATGCTTTATT
TGTGAAATTTGTGATGCTATTGCTTTATTTGTAACCATTATAAGCTGCAATAAACAAGTTAACAACAACA
ATTGCATTCATTTTATGTTTCAGGTTCAGGGGGAGGTGTGGGAGGTTTTTTAAAGCAAGTAAAACCTCTA
CAAATGTGGTATGGCTGATTATGATCCTCTAGATCAGATCTGCGAAGATACGGCCACGGGTGCTCTTGAT
CCTGTGGCTGATTTTGGACTGTGCTGCTCGCAGCTGCTGATGAATCACATACTTCCTCCATTTTCTTCCA
CTGATTGACTGTTATAATTTCCCTAATTTCCAGGTCAAGGTGCTGTGCATTGTGGTAATAGATGTGACAT
GACGTCACTTCCAAAGGACCAATGAACATGTCTGACCAATTTCATATAATGTGAAAACGATTTTCATAGG
CAGAATAAATAACATTTAAATTAAACTGGGCATCAGCGCAATTCAATTGGTTTGGTAATAGCAAGGGAAA
ATAGAATGAAGTGATCTCCAAAAAATAAGTACTTTTTGACTGTAAATAAAATTGTAAGGAGTAAAAAGTA
CTTTTTTTTCTAAAAAAATGTAATTAAGTAAAAGTAAAAGTATTGATTTTTAATTGTACTCAAGTAAAGT
AAAAATCCCCAAAAATAATACTTAAGTACAGTAATCAAGTAAAATTACTCAAGTACTTTACACCTCTGGT
TCTTGACCCCCTACCTTCAGCAAGCCCAGCAGATCCACTAGTTCTAGAGCGGCCGCCACCGCGGTGGAGC
TCCAGCTTTTGTTCCCTTTAGTGAGGGTTAATTGCGCGCTTGGCGTAATCATGGTCATAGCTGTTTCCTG
TGTGAAATTGTTATCCGCTCACAATTCCACACAACATACGAGCCGGAAGCATAAAGTGTAAAGCCTGGGG
TGCCTAATGAGTGAGCTAACTCACATTAATTGCGTTGCGCTCACTGCCCGCTTTCCAGTCGGGAAACCTG
TCGTGCCAGCTGCATTAATGAATCGGCCAACGCGCGGGGAGAGGCGGTTTGCGTATTGGGCGCTCTTCCG
CTTCCTCGCTCACTGACTCGCTGCGCTCGGTCGTTCGGCTGCGGCGAGCGGTATCAGCTCACTCAAAGGC
GGTAATACGGTTATCCACAGAATCAGGGGATAACGCAGGAAAGAACATGTGAGCAAAAGGCCAGCAAAAG
GCCAGGAACCGTAAAAAGGCCGCGTTGCTGGCGTTTTTCCATAGGCTCCGCCCCCCTGACGAGCATCACA
AAAATCGACGCTCAAGTCAGAGGTGGCGAAACCCGACAGGACTATAAAGATACCAGGCGTTTCCCCCTGG
AAGCTCCCTCGTGCGCTCTCCTGTTCCGACCCTGCCGCTTACCGGATACCTGTCCGCCTTTCTCCCTTCG
GGAAGCGTGGCGCTTTCTCATAGCTCACGCTGTAGGTATCTCAGTTCGGTGTAGGTCGTTCGCTCCAAGC
TGGGCTGTGTGCACGAACCCCCCGTTCAGCCCGACCGCTGCGCCTTATCCGGTAACTATCGTCTTGAGTC
CAACCCGGTAAGACACGACTTATCGCCACTGGCAGCAGCCACTGGTAACAGGATTAGCAGAGCGAGGTAT
GTAGGCGGTGCTACAGAGTTCTTGAAGTGGTGGCCTAACTACGGCTACACTAGAAGGACAGTATTTGGTA
TCTGCGCTCTGCTGAAGCCAGTTACCTTCGGAAAAAGAGTTGGTAGCTCTTGATCCGGCAAACAAACCAC
CGCTGGTAGCGGTGGTTTTTTTGTTTGCAAGCAGCAGATTACGCGCAGAAAAAAAGGATCTCAAGAAGAT
CCTTTGATCTTTTCTACGGGGTCTGACGCTCAGTGGAACGAAAACTCACGTTAAGGGATTTTGGTCATGA
GATTATCAAAAAGGATCTTCACCTAGATCCTTTTAAATTAAAAATGAAGTTTTAAATCAATCTAAAGTAT
ATATGAGTAAACTTGGTCTGACAGTTACCAATGCTTAATCAGTGAGGCACCTATCTCAGCGATCTGTCTA
TTTCGTTCATCCATAGTTGCCTGACTCCCCGTCGTGTAGATAACTACGATACGGGAGGGCTTACCATCTG
GCCCCAGTGCTGCAATGATACCGCGAGACCCACGCTCACCGGCTCCAGATTTATCAGCAATAAACCAGCC
AGCCGGAAGGGCCGAGCGCAGAAGTGGTCCTGCAACTTTATCCGCCTCCATCCAGTCTATTAATTGTTGC
CGGGAAGCTAGAGTAAGTAGTTCGCCAGTTAATAGTTTGCGCAACGTTGTTGCCATTGCTACAGGCATCG
TGGTGTCACGCTCGTCGTTTGGTATGGCTTCATTCAGCTCCGGTTCCCAACGATCAAGGCGAGTTACATG
ATCCCCCATGTTGTGCAAAAAAGCGGTTAGCTCCTTCGGTCCTCCGATCGTTGTCAGAAGTAAGTTGGCC
GCAGTGTTATCACTCATGGTTATGGCAGCACTGCATAATTCTCTTACTGTCATGCCATCCGTAAGATGCT
TTTCTGTGACTGGTGAGTACTCAACCAAGTCATTCTGAGAATAGTGTATGCGGCGACCGAGTTGCTCTTG
CCCGGCGTCAATACGGGATAATACCGCGCCACATAGCAGAACTTTAAAAGTGCTCATCATTGGAAAACGT
TCTTCGGGGCGAAAACTCTCAAGGATCTTACCGCTGTTGAGATCCAGTTCGATGTAACCCACTCGTGCAC
CCAACTGATCTTCAGCATCTTTTACTTTCACCAGCGTTTCTGGGTGAGCAAAAACAGGAAGGCAAAATGC
CGCAAAAAAGGGAATAAGGGCGACACGGAAATGTTGAATACTCATACTCTTCCTTTTTCAATATTATTGA
AGCATTTATCAGGGTTATTGTCTCATGAGCGGATACATATTTGAATGTATTTAGAAAAATAAACAAATAG
GGGTTCCGCGCACATTTCCCCGAAAAGTG
Features (pLannotate 1.2.2; 21 found; start..end, strand, type, name):
      7..228     -  rep_origin     M13 ori (fragment) (sequence partly withheld): M13 bacteriophage origin of replication; arrow indicates direction of (+) strand synthesis
    228..515     +  CDS            tyr (fragment) (sequence partly withheld): TYRO_ORYLA - Also known as tyro. Experimental evidence at transcript level: Swiss-Prot protein existence level 2. This is a copper-containing oxidase that functions in the formation of pigments such as melanins and other polyphenolic compounds. From Oryzias latipes (Japanese rice fish) (Japanese killifish).
   1097..1117    +  protein_bind   attB4: mutant version of attB; core recombination site for the Gateway® BP reaction BP Clonase™
   2025..2041    -  promoter       copia promoter (fragment): strong promoter from the Drosophila transposable element copia (Sinclair et al., 1986)
   5093..5113    +  protein_bind   attB1: mutant version of attB; core recombination site for the Gateway® BP reaction BP Clonase™
   5123..5818    +  CDS            mKate2: mKate2 is a basic (constitutively fluorescent) red fluorescent protein published in 2009, derived from Entacmaea quadricolor. It is reported to be a rapidly-maturing monomer with moderate acid sensitivity.
   5820..5844    -  protein_bind   attB2: mutant version of attB; recombination site for the Gateway® BP reaction BP Clonase™
   5846..6445    +  CDS            RAB1B: RAB1B_HUMAN - Experimental evidence at protein level: Swiss-Prot protein existence level 1. The small GTPases Rab are key regulators of intracellular membrane trafficking, from the formation of transport vesicles to their fusion with membranes (PubMed:20545908, PubMed:9437002). Rabs cycle between an inactive GDP-bound form and an active GTP-bound form that is able to recruit to membranes different set of downstream effectors directly responsible for vesicle formation, movement, tethering and fusion (PubMed:9437002). Plays a role in the initial events of the autophagic vacuole development which
   6464..6484    -  protein_bind   attB3: mutant version of attB; core recombination site for the Gateway® BP reaction BP Clonase™
   6488..6508    +  CDS            lacZα (fragment): LacZα fragment of β-galactosidase; lacZ fragment
   6524..6658    -  polyA_signal   SV40 poly(A) signal: SV40 polyadenylation signal
   6681..6764    -  CDS            large T antigen (fragment): large T antigen from SV40 (simian virus 40)
   7330..7370    -  misc_feature   MCS (fragment): pBluescript multiple cloning site
   7383..7401    -  promoter       T3 promoter: promoter for bacteriophage T3 RNA polymerase
   7446..7462    -  protein_bind   lac operator: The lac repressor binds to the lac operator to inhibit transcription in E. coli. This inhibition can be relieved by adding lactose or isopropyl-β-D-thiogalactopyranoside (IPTG). lac repressor encoded by lacI
   7470..7500    -  promoter       lac promoter: promoter for the E. coli lac operon
   7515..7536    -  protein_bind   CAP binding site: CAP binding activates transcription in the presence of cAMP. E. coli catabolite activator protein
   7549..7641    -  CDS            lacI (fragment): lac repressor; lacI; The lac repressor binds to the lac operator to inhibit transcription in E. coli. This inhibition can be relieved by adding lactose or isopropyl-β-D-thiogalactopyranoside (IPTG).
   7824..8412    -  rep_origin     ori: high-copy-number ColE1/pMB1/pBR322/pUC origin of replication
   8583..9443    -  CDS            AmpR: β-lactamase; bla; confers resistance to ampicillin, carbenicillin, and related antibiotics
   9444..9548    -  promoter       AmpR promoter: bla
