>Addgene plasmid #109608 | actc1b-mKate2-rab1bb | addgene full sequence | sequence record 220554 | Addgene NGS Result
GCAAGTTTGTACAAAAAAGCAGGCTGCCACCATGGTGAGCGAGCTGATTAAGGAGAACATGCACATGAAG
CTGTACATGGAGGGCACCGTGAACAACCACCACTTCAAGTGCACATCCGAGGGCGAAGGCAAGCCCTACG
AGGGCACCCAGACCATGAGAATCAAGGCGGTCGAGGGCGGCCCTCTCCCCTTCGCCTTCGACATCCTGGC
TACCAGCTTCATGTACGGCAGCAAAACCTTCATCAACCACACCCAGGGCATCCCCGACTTCTTTAAGCAG
TCCTTCCCCGAGGGCTTCACATGGGAGAGAGTCACCACATACGAAGACGGGGGCGTGCTGACCGCTACCC
AGGACACCAGCCTCCAGGACGGCTGCCTCATCTACAACGTCAAGATCAGAGGGGTGAACTTCCCATCCAA
CGGCCCTGTGATGCAGAAGAAAACACTCGGCTGGGAGGCCTCCACCGAGACCCTGTACCCCGCTGACGGC
GGCCTGGAAGGCAGAGCCGACATGGCCCTGAAGCTCGTGGGCGGGGGCCACCTGATCTGCAACTTGAAGA
CCACATACAGATCCAAGAAACCCGCTAAGAACCTCAAGATGCCCGGCGTCTACTATGTGGACAGAAGACT
GGAAAGAATCAAGGAGGCCGACAAAGAGACCTACGTCGAGCAGCACGAGGTGGCTGTGGCCAGATACTGC
GACCTCCCTAGCAAACTGGGGCACAGAGACCCAGCTTTCTTGTACAAAGTGGTGAACCCTGAATATGACT
ACTTATTCAAGCTTCTTCTGATTGGAGATTCTGGAGTGGGAAAATCCTGCATTTTGTTGCGTTTTGCTGA
CGACACCTACACGGAGAGTTTCATCAGCACAATTGGAGTGGATTTTAAGATCCGAACCATTGAGTTGGAT
GGAAAAACTATTAAACTGCAAATATGGGACACGGCTGGACAGGAGAGATTCCGCACTATTACATCCAGCT
ACTACAGGGGCGCTCATGGGATCATCGTTGTATATGATGTTACAGATCAGGAATCCTACAACAATGTGAA
ACAGTGGCTAAAGGAAATCGATCGCTATGCGAGTGAAAATGTCAACAAACTGCTTGTTGGAAATAAGTGT
GACCTGACTACAAAAAAGGTTGTGGACTACACTACAGCTAAGGAATTTGCTGACTCTCTTGGCATCCCTT
TCCTTGAGACGAGTGCCAAAAATGCCACAAACGTGGAGCAGGCCTTCATGACCATGGCAGAGGAGATAAA
GAAGCGCATGAGACCAGGAGCTTCAGGGGGCTCTGAGAAACCTGACCTTAAAATCGAAAGCACCCCGGTG
CAACAGTCAGGCGGCGGCTGCTGTTAGAAAACTCTTGTTTTCCAACTTTATTATACATAGTTGATAATTC
ACTGGCCGTCGTTTTACGGTACCATCGATGATGATCCAGACATGATAAGATACATTGATGAGTTTGGACA
AACCACAACTAGAATGCAGTGAAAAAAATGCTTTATTTGTGAAATTTGTGATGCTATTGCTTTATTTGTA
ACCATTATAAGCTGCAATAAACAAGTTAACAACAACAATTGCATTCATTTTATGTTTCAGGTTCAGGGGG
AGGTGTGGGAGGTTTTTTAAAGCAAGTAAAACCTCTACAAATGTGGTATGGCTGATTATGATCCTCTAGA
TCAGATCTGCGAAGATACGGCCACGGGTGCTCTTGATCCTGTGGCTGATTTTGGACTGTGCTGCTCGCAG
CTGCTGATGAATCACATACTTCCTCCATTTTCTTCCACTGATTGACTGTTATAATTTCCCTAATTTCCAG
GTCAAGGTGCTGTGCATTGTGGTAATAGATGTGACATGACGTCACTTCCAAAGGACCAATGAACATGTCT
GACCAATTTCATATAATGTGAAAACGATTTTCATAGGCAGAATAAATAACATTTAAATTAAACTGGGCAT
CAGCGCAATTCAATTGGTTTGGTAATAGCAAGGGAAAATAGAATGAAGTGATCTCCAAAAAATAAGTACT
TTTTGACTGTAAATAAAATTGTAAGGAGTAAAAAGTACTTTTTTTTCTAAAAAAATGTAATTAAGTAAAA
GTAAAAGTATTGATTTTTAATTGTACTCAAGTAAAGTAAAAATCCCCAAAAATAATACTTAAGTACAGTA
ATCAAGTAAAATTACTCAAGTACTTTACACCTCTGGTTCTTGACCCCCTACCTTCAGCAAGCCCAGCAGA
TCCACTAGTTCTAGAGCGGCCGCCACCGCGGTGGAGCTCCAGCTTTTGTTCCCTTTAGTGAGGGTTAATT
GCGCGCTTGGCGTAATCATGGTCATAGCTGTTTCCTGTGTGAAATTGTTATCCGCTCACAATTCCACACA
ACATACGAGCCGGAAGCATAAAGTGTAAAGCCTGGGGTGCCTAATGAGTGAGCTAACTCACATTAATTGC
GTTGCGCTCACTGCCCGCTTTCCAGTCGGGAAACCTGTCGTGCCAGCTGCATTAATGAATCGGCCAACGC
GCGGGGAGAGGCGGTTTGCGTATTGGGCGCTCTTCCGCTTCCTCGCTCACTGACTCGCTGCGCTCGGTCG
TTCGGCTGCGGCGAGCGGTATCAGCTCACTCAAAGGCGGTAATACGGTTATCCACAGAATCAGGGGATAA
CGCAGGAAAGAACATGTGAGCAAAAGGCCAGCAAAAGGCCAGGAACCGTAAAAAGGCCGCGTTGCTGGCG
TTTTTCCATAGGCTCCGCCCCCCTGACGAGCATCACAAAAATCGACGCTCAAGTCAGAGGTGGCGAAACC
CGACAGGACTATAAAGATACCAGGCGTTTCCCCCTGGAAGCTCCCTCGTGCGCTCTCCTGTTCCGACCCT
GCCGCTTACCGGATACCTGTCCGCCTTTCTCCCTTCGGGAAGCGTGGCGCTTTCTCATAGCTCACGCTGT
AGGTATCTCAGTTCGGTGTAGGTCGTTCGCTCCAAGCTGGGCTGTGTGCACGAACCCCCCGTTCAGCCCG
ACCGCTGCGCCTTATCCGGTAACTATCGTCTTGAGTCCAACCCGGTAAGACACGACTTATCGCCACTGGC
AGCAGCCACTGGTAACAGGATTAGCAGAGCGAGGTATGTAGGCGGTGCTACAGAGTTCTTGAAGTGGTGG
CCTAACTACGGCTACACTAGAAGAACAGTATTTGGTATCTGCGCTCTGCTGAAGCCAGTTACCTTCGGAA
AAAGAGTTGGTAGCTCTTGATCCGGCAAACAAACCACCGCTGGTAGCGGTGGTTTTTTTGTTTGCAAGCA
GCAGATTACGCGCAGAAAAAAAGGATCTCAAGAAGATCCTTTGATCTTTTCTACGGGGTCTGACGCTCAG
TGGAACGAAAACTCACGTTAAGGCATTTTGGTCATGAGATTATCAAAAAGGATCTTCACCTAGATCCTTT
TAAATTAAAAATGAAGTTTTAAATCAATCTAAAGTATATATGAGTAAACTTGGTCTGACAGTTACCAATG
CTTAATCAGTGAGGCACCTATCTCAGCGATCTGTCTATTTCGTTCATCCATAGTTGCCTGACTCCCCGTC
GTGTAGATAACTACGATACGGGAGGGCTTACCATCTGGCCCCAGTGCTGCAATGATACCGCGAGACCCAC
GCTCACCGGCTCCAGATTTATCAGCAATAAACCAGCCAGCCGGAAGGGCCGAGCGCAGAAGTGGTCCTGC
AACTTTATCCGCCTCCATCCAGTCTATTAATTGTTGCCGGGAAGCTAGAGTAAGTAGTTCGCCAGTTAAT
AGTTTGCGCAACGTTGTTGCCATTGCTACAGGCATCGTGGTGTCACGCTCGTCGTTTGGTATGGCTTCAT
TCAGCTCCGGTTCCCAACGATCAAGGCGAGTTACATGATCCCCCATGTTGTGCAAAAAAGCGGTTAGCTC
CTTCGGTCCTCCGATCGTTGTCAGAAGTAAGTTGGCCGCAGTGTTATCACTCATGGTTATGGCAGCACTG
CATAATTCTCTTACTGTCATGCCATCCGTAAGATGCTTTTCTGTGACTGGTGAGTACTCAACCAAGTCAT
TCTGAGAATAGTGTATGCGGCGACCGAGTTGCTCTTGCCCGGCGTCAATACGGGATAATACCGCGCCACA
TAGCAGAACTTTAAAAGTGCTCATCATTGGAAAACGTTCTTCGGGGCGAAAACTCTCAAGGATCTTACCG
CTGTTGAGATCCAGTTCGATGTAACCCACTCGTGCACCCAACTGATCTTCAGCATCTTTTACTTTCACCA
GCGTTTCTGGGTGAGCAAAAACAGGAAGGCAAAATGCCGCAAAAAAGGGAATAAGGGCGACACGGAAATG
TTGAATACTCATACTCTTCCTTTTTCAATATTATTGAAGCATTTATCAGGGTTATTGTCTCATGAGCGGA
TACATATTTGAATGTATTTAGAAAAATAAACAAATAGGGGTTCCGCGCACATTTCCCCGAAAAGTGCCAC
CTAAATTGTAAGCGTTAATATTTTGTTAAAATTCGCGTTAAATTTTTGTTAAATCAGCTCATTTTTTAAC
CAATAGGCCGAAATCGGCAAAATCCCTTATAAATCAAAAGAATAGACCGAGATAGGGT
[37 nt withheld, positions 4609-4645]
AAAGAACGTGGACTCCAACGTCAAAGG
[32 nt withheld, positions 4673-4704]
GCTGGCTAAGAACTCATCAGCCTCCCCGGTCCATCTACCCACGTACCAATGCACCAATTGGCCACAATGA
CGGCTACTACATGGTGCCATTCCTTCCTCTTTATAGGAATGGAGACTACCTCCTGTCCAACAATGCTCTT
GGATACGAGTACGCCTACCTGTTGGACCCAGGTCATTGCACAACACCAGAAATGCCCTCTGATCTGCAAA
AGACGTGAATATCTGTTCAGACACCCATATCCACTCTGTTCCACACAGGTCAGAGGTTTGTCCAGGAGTT
CTTGACAGAGGTGTAAAAAGTACTCAAAAATTTTACTCAAGTGAAAGTACAAGTACTTAGGGAAAATTTT
ACTCAATTAAAAGTAAAAGTATCTGGCTAGAATCTTACTTGAGTAAAAGTAAAAAAGTACTCCATTAAAA
TTGTACTTGAGTATTAAGGAAGTAAAAGTAAAAGCAAGAAAGAAAACTAGAGATTCTTGTTTAAGCTTTT
AATCTCAAAAAACATTAAATGAAATGCATACAAGGTTTTATCCTGCTTTAGAACTGTTTGTATTTAATTA
TCAAACTATAAGACAGACAATCTAATGCCAGTACACGCTACTCAAAGTTGTAAAACCTCAGATTTAACTT
CAGTAGAAGCTGATTCTCAAAATTGTTAGTGTCAAGCCTAGCTCTTTTGGGGCTGAAAAGCAATCCTGCA
GTGCTGAAAAGCCTCTCACAGGCAGCCGATGCGGGAAGAGGTGTATTAGTCTTGATAGAGAGGCTGCAAA
TAGCAGGAAACGTGAGCAGAGACTCCCTGGTGTCTGAAACACAGGCCAGATGGGCCCTCGAGCAGGAAAC
AGCTATGACCATGATTACGCCAAGCTATCAACTTTGTATAGAAAAGTTGGCACGCGCAGATTCCGTGTGG
GCCTGGTAATATCTTACCATTTTAAGCTATTTTAAGATTAGGGAAAAAAATTAAATAAAACTACTTTAAA
ATTACTTTCCTTAAAAAGCAACATATTTATTTAGTTTTTGTTTAACTGGCTCAAGATTGTAATATTTTAC
TTTTACATGTTTTTTTAAGTACCTAAATGTGTTCAAAAGTAAAGTATGTTATTGTTTTTTTTTTTTAATG
TTAGCTAAGCTTTAAATTGTAATATATTACTTTTAAAAGTGACTTTTTAAAAATGTAAATAAAAAAGTAA
CTATAAATGTGTAATGCATGTTATTTCTGTGGGTTTTTAATTTTCATCTCAACTGGGCTTACAATTTTAA
CATAATAAAAATCAAATCAAATCAAATCAGGCCCTTATTTGTCACATACACTCTTGTATACTGAAATAAA
CTAAATGTTGAGAAAAATTTAAATACACCAAAATAACGCATACCTTTTTTGTAATTACCTAAGTAAAACA
TTTAGTTCCTTTTTTAAGTGACTCAAGATTGTAATCTATTAATTGTAAAAGATAAAACTAGTGATCAATC
TGACGTGCTTCTATGCAGCCTGTGAGATTAATTGTGATGTTTAATTATTAAACAATTTAAATGGATCAAA
CATTTCACATGTGCTTATTGTGTCCAACAAAACCAGCAGAAGCACTTAAAAATATTGCATGACAACATGA
GTTTTTAATGTAAATTATATATACTTCCTAAACGAAGTTAATCATATTTCTAAAATAATAATGTCATTGA
AATATTTAAATAAATGATAAGCTTTAGTTGATTCAACATAAAATTGAAAGCAATAAGGACTTTTTTTTTT
TACAGCGGTGAAGCAAAAGCATGTAATAATCATATAATATAATAAATAAATAAATAAATAATGGCTCTTG
GTGCAAATATGAACACTTTAAATAAATATAGAATAAATATGATCAATAAGTCATAACGATGTGTTTTATG
TTGATTATAATTTAAACATGTTTCTAACGCAAGTTTTAAAAACTGTTTTAAAGTATTATTTTAAGTTATA
AGATCAATTTGACTCAACATTTTGTAGTGAAAATATGTTGTGTAAAATTAATATAATATACACTATAAAA
ATGCAGGGTTCCACACAATACATTAATGTTGTCCCAACACAAATCGATTAAGTTAACAAATATATGTGGA
TTGAACATAAAAAATTAAGTTGTCCCAATGAAATCTCAAGAATTGTGTTGTTTCAGCTCATTTTAAATAA
GTAGTTTTAACAAGTAAAAAATAACATATTTTTGAGTGTGTATATATATATATTACAAAATATAATAATA
TAAAATGTAAAAGATATAAACCATGCTACATATATTTAAGAGCTATTTTGCACATTACTTTTTTGCAAGC
CATTTTAGTGTTTTTTTTACAAATATATATTAGCTAAATATACAATATCTTAAATATACAATTAATCAGA
CATGCAATTAATGCATTTAACCTACATAAAAATACATGATCAACATATGTTTTATGCTGATTACAACTAA
ATCAAACGTAATGAAATTAATTTATAAAAGCGATTTAAATATGTCAATATTTTAAGTTAAAATCACTTGA
AACCTACTATAAATGAACTTAAATTAAAAAAATCTCCTTTAATTCCAATGCAACAGTGTTGTTTTTTCAG
CTGAGGACCCCCGGTGCAGATGGTTGGCCCCCGGCCCGCTATTCTAAGGAAGCCTTTCTTAATTTTAGGG
CGGCGCTGCATGCGCTCAGATCAGATTCACGGGTGGAGAGGGTTATTTTCTCTTTTTTATTTTTTCTTGC
CTGCTCATATTTGGGCCTGTGTGAACCCCAGGCTCCGCCTCGGCCCCCAGGAGCCGCTCTTATTTAAAGG
GGATCCTCGCCTTCAGTCTTCGTCCCAGTGGAAGCATCAGTCTTGTGATAACAACTTGGTGAGTCCTACA
GACCAGCGCTCGACTCTAGGCTTTAAATGCATTGATTTCTCTGGATTAGCTACCGGGAGAGTTTTAACTT
TGCTTATTAGTCTTGTGCTCGAACTGCTAGGTTTAAAGAGTGTTTTCTCTAATGCATGCATGAAGCGACA
GCTGAAAACCAGAAATAGAGCGTTTGTCCTCCTGTTAAACTCTAGCCTTTCTTTGGCATTTGTCAGTCCG
AGTCTTCAGCTGCCGGCAGGAGATTGGGTTTCAGTAACACTTGCTGAGCACAAACTACACGTGCTTTCTT
CAGATTTAATTCATTATTAATCATTCTAGATTTAAATGATGTTCTTACTCATTGCTGATTATTTTAGCCT
TGCGGAGCAGATTAAATGAGCACGTGTTTCATTAAGATTGATTTAAATATAATTAATATTTCACCACTGT
AGTTTTAAAATTGCCTTCTAAGTCATGGTTGATTTTTAATAGGTATCGGCTCTAATTAGATTACTATTTT
GGTTTTTAAATGTTATTTCTATTTCATTTGTAGGCTCGTTTTTAATGTGATTTTATTAGATTCTAGTTTT
AAAATCATCTCTTAGCCTTAATGAGCAGACTGAATGAACATGTTTCATTAAGATTAACTTCATTATAATG
AATTATTTAATCATTCTAGTGGGTTATAAATCAGCTCTATTTAAATTAATTGTCGTGTTTATTTCTATTT
AATTTTTGATTATTTTTTCAGGGTCGTTTTTATGTGATTTTTTCCCGTTTCTAATTTTAAACTAATTGTT
TGATTTTTATATGATTCGACTCTTTTTAAATGAATTGTTTTGCTTTTTTTATTGAGCATATATATATTAT
ACAATTTCAATCAACAATTGTTGTGCTTTTTAAATGTTGTTTCTATTTCATTTCTAGGGTCGATTTTATT
CGATTCTAGTTTTAAAATCGTGATTTTTAACTTCTAACCTTACTGAGCAGACTGAATGAACATGTTTCAT
CAAGATTAACTTCATTATAGTTAATTATTGAATCGTGCTAGTGGTTTATAAATCAGCTCTATTTAAATTA
ATCATCATCATTATTTCTATTTAATTTTTATTATTTCTTTAGGATTATTTTTATGTGATTTTTTTCACGT
TCTAGTTTTAAACTCAATGCTCATTACTGCTCACCCTTGCTGAGCAGTCTTTCGTTAAGATTAAATTAAT
TAATAACCATTCTAGTTTTAAAACAGTGTCTTAAGGCATAGCTGATATTTTACAAGTTTACTATTTAATA
TATCTCCTTTCTTTTTTTAGGGTCGATTTCATCTGATTTGATTAATTTTTATTATCTTCACTAAGCTTTT
TGTTCTAGGTTTTATTCTCAGTATTATTACTGTTATATTTGAACTGAATTTCTCCTCATAGTTTATTCAT
TTTATTTATTTATTTTTTGTTTATTCGCTATTTTGTATTTTAGTTTTTAATTAGAAATTTTATTAGAATC
GTTTTGAACTAGTTTTTATGCACTCTAACATTAATATTAAATCATAACTATTATTTTTATTATAATTTAT
TTGTGTTTATCTTTTTGTGTAGCTTTCATGTGTTTTTATTTTAGTTTTATTATGTTTGCATTGAATTTTT
TGGACTAGTTTATATAACGATATACAGAAAAGCCATGACAACAAATGTTTTTATAATACCTATTAAGTAT
AAGCTAATCAGATTTCCACTATTCTGTTCAAAGTTAACATTATTAGCCATTCTGATGGATCATTTGACAT
TTGTCATATGTCTTTATGAACACTGCTCTTTCAGATGCCACTTTTAAAGCTGTTTTTTACAGTAAATGAA
CGTTTATTATTATGACATTATTTCCTAAGGCCTCTAGAGTACAGCAGGATGTGGCGTGTGCATTACCGTG
TAATTATGCTGACTGTAAATGTGCATTTATAGACTGTCAGCATGTCTGACTGTGCGCTGTTGTGATTGGT
CCTGCACAGACCAAG
Features (pLannotate 1.2.2; 21 found; start..end, strand, type, name):
      2..22      +  protein_bind   attB1: mutant version of attB; core recombination site for the Gateway® BP reaction BP Clonase™
     32..727     +  CDS            mKate2: mKate2 is a basic (constitutively fluorescent) red fluorescent protein published in 2009, derived from Entacmaea quadricolor. It is reported to be a rapidly-maturing monomer with moderate acid sensitivity.
    729..753     -  protein_bind   attB2: mutant version of attB; recombination site for the Gateway® BP reaction BP Clonase™
    755..1354    +  CDS            RAB1B: RAB1B_HUMAN - Experimental evidence at protein level: Swiss-Prot protein existence level 1. The small GTPases Rab are key regulators of intracellular membrane trafficking, from the formation of transport vesicles to their fusion with membranes (PubMed:20545908, PubMed:9437002). Rabs cycle between an inactive GDP-bound form and an active GTP-bound form that is able to recruit to membranes different set of downstream effectors directly responsible for vesicle formation, movement, tethering and fusion (PubMed:9437002). Plays a role in the initial events of the autophagic vacuole development which
   1373..1393    -  protein_bind   attB3: mutant version of attB; core recombination site for the Gateway® BP reaction BP Clonase™
   1397..1417    +  CDS            lacZα (fragment): LacZα fragment of β-galactosidase; lacZ fragment
   1433..1567    -  polyA_signal   SV40 poly(A) signal: SV40 polyadenylation signal
   1590..1673    -  CDS            large T antigen (fragment): large T antigen from SV40 (simian virus 40)
   2239..2279    -  misc_feature   MCS (fragment): pBluescript multiple cloning site
   2292..2310    -  promoter       T3 promoter: promoter for bacteriophage T3 RNA polymerase
   2355..2371    -  protein_bind   lac operator: The lac repressor binds to the lac operator to inhibit transcription in E. coli. This inhibition can be relieved by adding lactose or isopropyl-β-D-thiogalactopyranoside (IPTG). lac repressor encoded by lacI
   2379..2409    -  promoter       lac promoter: promoter for the E. coli lac operon
   2424..2445    -  protein_bind   CAP binding site: CAP binding activates transcription in the presence of cAMP. E. coli catabolite activator protein
   2458..2550    -  CDS            lacI (fragment): lac repressor; lacI; The lac repressor binds to the lac operator to inhibit transcription in E. coli. This inhibition can be relieved by adding lactose or isopropyl-β-D-thiogalactopyranoside (IPTG).
   2733..3321    -  rep_origin     ori: high-copy-number ColE1/pMB1/pBR322/pUC origin of replication
   3492..4352    -  CDS            AmpR: β-lactamase; bla; confers resistance to ampicillin, carbenicillin, and related antibiotics
   4353..4457    -  promoter       AmpR promoter: bla
   4483..4704    -  rep_origin     M13 ori (fragment) (sequence partly withheld): M13 bacteriophage origin of replication; arrow indicates direction of (+) strand synthesis
   4704..4991    +  CDS            tyr (fragment) (sequence partly withheld): TYRO_ORYLA - Also known as tyro. Experimental evidence at transcript level: Swiss-Prot protein existence level 2. This is a copper-containing oxidase that functions in the formation of pigments such as melanins and other polyphenolic compounds. From Oryzias latipes (Japanese rice fish) (Japanese killifish).
   5573..5593    +  protein_bind   attB4: mutant version of attB; core recombination site for the Gateway® BP reaction BP Clonase™
   6494..6510    -  promoter       copia promoter (fragment): strong promoter from the Drosophila transposable element copia (Sinclair et al., 1986)
