[The description below was written by a language model from this plasmid's Addgene catalogue record and pLannotate feature annotations shown in this document.]
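Description:
actc1b-mKate2-rab1bb is a zebrafish expression plasmid of about 9.5 kb, assembled by multisite Gateway cloning, that drives muscle-specific production of the red fluorescent protein mKate2 fused to the N terminus of zebrafish rab1bb. It is maintained in E. coli as a high-copy plasmid through a ColE1/pUC-type origin and selected with ampicillin via the β-lactamase gene. pBluescript-derived remnants (lac promoter/operator, T3 promoter, MCS fragment, partial M13 origin) are also present. The catalogue lists pDONR p2R-p3 as the backbone, but that is the donor vector used for a 3' entry clone. The sequenced plasmid carries attB4, attB1, attB2 and attB3 sites, which mark a completed three-fragment expression clone in a destination vector. A short match to medaka tyrosinase sequence next to the M13 origin fragment may reflect Tol2 transposon-derived sequence, as found in common zebrafish destination vectors, but no transposon arms are annotated, so this is not confirmed.

The roughly 4 kb interval between attB4 and attB1 has no meaningful annotation (the brief "copia promoter" hit is probably spurious). From its position and the construct name, it presumably holds the actc1b (cardiac muscle alpha-actin 1b) promoter that confers muscle expression. The mKate2 coding sequence lies between attB1 and attB2. The rab1bb open reading frame follows between attB2 and attB3 and is annotated by homology to human RAB1B, a small GTPase regulating membrane trafficking. An SV40 polyadenylation signal is annotated downstream on the opposite strand. The depositor and sequencing-derived records show the same features in the same order and differ only in start point and by a few nucleotides in length. The associated publication describes an in vivo cell biological screen on T-tubule formation, consistent with use for imaging Rab1bb localisation in zebrafish muscle fibres.
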