Addgene plasmid #109608: actc1b-mKate2-rab1bb
Purpose: Muscle specific zebrafish expression of mKate2 fused to rab1bb
Depositing lab: Rob Parton. Depositing organization: University of Queensland, Institute for Molecular Bioscience. Publication: In vivo cell biological screening identifies an endocytic capture mechanism for T-tubule formation. Hall TE, Martel N, Ariotti N, Xiong Z, Lo HP, Ferguson C, Rae J, Lim YW, Parton RG. Nat Commun. 2020 Jul 24;11(1):3711. doi: 10.1038/s41467-020-17486-w. PubMed 32709891.
Backbone
  Vector backbone: pDONR p2R-p3
  Vector type: Zebrafish plasmids
Growth in bacteria
  Bacterial resistance: Ampicillin, 100 μg/mL
  Growth temperature: 37°C
  Growth strain: DH5alpha
  Copy number: High Copy
Gene/Insert
  Gene/Insert name: rab1bb
  Species: D. rerio (zebrafish)
  Entrez Gene: rab1bb (a.k.a. wu:fc83b07, zgc:86773)
  Tag / fusion protein: mKate2 (N terminal on insert)
  Cloning method: Gateway Cloning
Terms and licenses: Academic/Nonprofit Terms; Industry Terms: Not Available to Industry
How to cite: actc1b-mKate2-rab1bb was a gift from Rob Parton (Addgene plasmid # 109608 ; http://n2t.net/addgene:109608 ; RRID:Addgene_109608)
